Addgene plasmid #107624: Gsp_slit-1
Purpose: In situ hybridization and RNAi studies in planarians
Depositing lab: Alejandro Sánchez. Depositing organization: Stowers Institute for Medical Research. Publication: Hands-On Classroom Activities for Exploring Regeneration and Stem Cell Biology with Planarians. Accorsi A, Williams MM, Ross EJ, Robb SMC, Elliott SA, Tu KC, Sanchez Alvarado A. The American Biology Teacher 79(3):208-223. Mar 2017. 10.1525/abt.2017.79.3.208.
Backbone
  Vector backbone: pPR-T4P
  Backbone size w/o insert (bp): 2636
  Vector type: RNAi ; In situ hybridization
Growth in bacteria
  Bacterial resistance: Kanamycin, 50 μg/mL
  Growth temperature: 37°C
  Growth strain: DH5alpha
  Copy number: Unknown
Gene/Insert
  Gene/Insert name: slit-1
  Species: Giardia sp.
  Insert size (bp): 3692
  Cloning method: Ligation Independent Cloning
Terms and licenses: Academic/Nonprofit Terms; Industry Terms: Not Available to Industry
How to cite: Gsp_slit-1 was a gift from Alejandro Sánchez (Addgene plasmid # 107624 ; http://n2t.net/addgene:107624 ; RRID:Addgene_107624)
