[The description below was written by a language model from this plasmid's Addgene catalogue record and pLannotate feature annotations shown in this document.]
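Description:
Gsp_slit-1 is a bacterial plasmid built on the pPR-T4P backbone and designed to generate RNA from a cloned gene fragment for in situ hybridization and RNA interference experiments in planarians. It is propagated in E. coli using a high-copy ColE1/pUC-type origin of replication and selected with kanamycin through an aph(3')-Ia (KanR) gene. The sequenced record is about 6.3 kb, consistent with a roughly 2.6 kb backbone carrying a roughly 3.7 kb insert introduced by ligation-independent cloning.

The insert is a slit-1 sequence, which is not itself annotated in the feature table but corresponds to the large unannotated region between the flanking regulatory elements. The catalogue lists the species as "Giardia sp."; given the stated planarian purpose and the "Gsp" prefix, this may not reflect the true source organism, and the record does not resolve the discrepancy. The insert sits between two convergent T7 promoters, each backed by an outward-placed T7 terminator. Transcription from both sides produces complementary strands that anneal into double-stranded RNA, either in vitro or in a T7 polymerase-expressing bacterial strain, and the terminators limit read-through into the backbone. A third T7 promoter is annotated just beyond one terminator, and remnants of a pBluescript multiple cloning site, lacZα, lacI and the rrnB T1/T2 terminators are also detected as backbone fragments. No other phage promoters are annotated, so how single-strand riboprobes are templated is not stated. The associated publication indicates use in hands-on classroom activities exploring regeneration and stem cell biology in planarians.
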