Features (pLannotate 1.2.2; 12 found; start..end, strand, type, name):
     24..71      -  terminator     T7 terminator: transcription terminator for bacteriophage T7 RNA polymerase
     76..94      +  promoter       T7 promoter: promoter for bacteriophage T7 RNA polymerase
    128..174     +  misc_feature   MCS (fragment): pBluescript multiple cloning site
   3930..3948    -  promoter       T7 promoter: promoter for bacteriophage T7 RNA polymerase
   3955..3998    +  terminator     T7 terminator (fragment): transcription terminator for bacteriophage T7 RNA polymerase
   4006..4024    -  promoter       T7 promoter: promoter for bacteriophage T7 RNA polymerase
   4158..4967    +  CDS            KanR: aminoglycoside phosphotransferase; aph(3')-Ia; confers resistance to kanamycin in bacteria or G418 (Geneticin®) in eukaryotes
   5114..5702    +  rep_origin     ori: high-copy-number ColE1/pMB1/pBR322/pUC origin of replication
   5885..5977    +  CDS            lacI (fragment): lac repressor; lacI; The lac repressor binds to the lac operator to inhibit transcription in E. coli. This inhibition can be relieved by adding lactose or isopropyl-β-D-thiogalactopyranoside (IPTG).
   6032..6059    -  terminator     rrnB T2 terminator: transcription terminator T2 from the E. coli rrnB gene
   6191..6234    +  terminator     rrnB T1 terminator: Escherichia coli rrnB; transcription terminator T1 from the E. coli rrnB gene
   6281..17      -  CDS            lacZα (fragment) (across the origin): LacZα fragment of β-galactosidase; lacZ fragment
>Addgene plasmid #107624 | Gsp_slit-1 | addgene full sequence | sequence record 208378 | Addgene NGS Result
GTAAAACGACGGCCAGTCTTAAGCAAAAAACCCCTCAAGACCCGTTTAGAGGCCCCAAGGGGTTATGCTA
GGAAGTAATACGACTCACTATAGGGAGACCGGCAGATCTGATATCATCGATGAATTCGAGCTCCACCGCG
GTGGCGGCCGCTCTAGAACTAGTGGATCCACCGGTTCCATGGCTAGCGGCATTACCATCCCGTACCAGAT
GGACTGTTTTCCAAGCTCAGCAAATTACAAAAATTAGATCTTCGAGATAATCAATTACAATGTATCAATG
AAAACACATTCAATAAACTCACTATGCTCAAATATTTACTTCTAGAAGGCAACAAAATTTTTTGGATATC
AGAATCAATATCGAAATTAAAAAATTTAAAAGAATTGAGAATAAAGAAAAATAAATTGACTTGCAACTGT
CACCTCGCCTGGCTCAATTGGTTTATGAAACATCGACCAGATATATTTAAACCAGATGTTCCTTCAGTTG
TGTGTTCAGCACCATTTAGATTATCCGACATACCTGTATACACTCTTAGTCCATATGAATTCCAGTGTGC
AAGTGAAGATAAAACGAATTTAGAAAACATTTGTCAGCAAAATAAAAAGGTTTGTTCGAAACAATGCAAC
TGTTCTAATGATGGAATTGTCAAATGTGTTGGTAAACAACTTTCAAATATTCCTCAAGATCTACCAGTAA
ATGTTGTTGAATTAGATCTCAGTGATAATAATATCACAATTCTCCAGCAAGGCTATTTGTCTAAATATAA
AACCTTAAAGAAAATAAATTTGACCGGGAATGGAATGGTCGACATTGAACCCGGCGCATTCCTTGGATTA
CAGCAATTGACATCACTCTATCTTAATGCAAACAAATTGAAAACCATCAGAAAAAATGCTTTCAGTGGAC
TGTCATCACTTATGTTTCTATTTCTACACGGCAATGAGATTGAATGTTTACCAGCTGATGCTTTCGAGGG
TGTGAAAAAGCTTCATATACTACATCTATCAGAAAACAAATTGACGACCTTGAAAAGAGAAACATTCAAT
CCATTGATTAAACTTAGATTTTTATATATTGTAAATAATCCTTTAAATTGTGACTGCAGACTTGCATGGA
TTGTAGATTATATAAAAGGTAAAGAAAATAATGAACCAATTGCTTCATGTCACTACCCGAGAAATATGCA
GGGCCTAGCATTGAGATCATTGCAAACATACAGTTTTCAATGTAACAACGAATTCGATTCGAAATACGAA
ACGCACAATGAAGAGTGCGTTCCAAAAGTTAGTTGTCCATTAAAATGCACTTGTACATCAGATATTGTGA
ATTGTTCAAATACTGGTTTGAACGCTCTTCCTTCAAGCATTTTCCCATCAACTAAAACATTGATCATGTC
ACATAATAATCTGAACAAATTAACACCGATATATTCAGTTCACGAAGCACCGAATCTAATGAAATTGGAT
CTGTCATTCAATCAAATTGAGAAACTTGATGCCGATGTGTTTTCCAGAAGCACAAAATTAACAGAAATAC
ATTTGAATTCAAACAAACTGAAATGTATCAACAATGAAACTTTCAAAAATCTGAATGATTTACGAACTTT
GCAACTGAGTGACAATGAAATAAACTGTATAGTGGTGGATTCATTCAAAAACAATCTCAATTTAAAATAT
TTAATGCTCAATAGAAATCCATTCCACTGTAACTGTAATATGAAATGGATGTCTGAATGGTCTAGAAATC
ACCACAGCACTCTTGGAAATCATCGACTGCCAACTTGTCAGTCTCCAAGTTTATTAAAAGGAACACCAAT
TACGCATTTAGATGAAAAATATTTTCTTTGCGATGGAAATGCTTCAATTGATCAATCGTCTGAATCTTGC
AGTGAAATTAGTTCTGCTGAAGCGTGTTGTTCAATCGGAAGTGATGAATGTAAACAAATCAAAAAATGTC
CATTGAAATGTAAATGCGAAATTACAAAAGTGGATTGTAGTGATATGCAATTGAAAGAAATTCCTCATGA
AATACCATTAGATACAACTGAACTATATCTGGACAGAAATGATCTCAAAACTCTTAATGAAACATCATTT
AAAAATTTAGTTTTTCTAAAAACTCTAGTGCTAAGTTACAATGGCATAACGGAACTCAATAAGAATGTGT
TGACACCACTGAAAAATTTGGAAACACTAGTCCTTAGTTTTAATAAATTGCAATGTATTCATCAGGATGC
TTTCAAGGACTTAAAGAATCTAAAAGTATTAATACTGCAAAGCAACGATGTCTCAACAATTCCCTTTCAA
GCTTTCAATGATTTGAACAATTTAAATAATATTGCTCTTGGACAAAATCCATTTCATTGTGATTGTAATA
TCAAATGGCTTAATCAATTCTTCCATGACAAATTTCTTGATAATGGAATATCATTGTGTGCAAGTCCGGA
AAAAATGAAATTGAAATCAATTTTTCATTCAAAACCAACTGATTTCATTTGTTCCGAAGAAACAGAAGAT
GCCTACATTACAGCAAAATGTGACGGATGCATGAAACGGCCTTGTAAACATAATGGAAAATGTTCATTGA
TCACTCATCATAATTACCAATGCGATTGTCAGTATCCTTTTCATGGAAAAAATTGTGAAAATAAAATAAA
TGCCTGTTTTGGGCAACCGTGTCGAAACGGTGGAATTTGCAAAAATATTGATAATTTTGGAAATTATGAA
TGTGTTTGTCCACTTGGGTTTCGTGGTCCTAAATGTACATTAAATATTGATGATTGCGTGGCTCATCAAT
GTATTAATGGAGAATGCGTTGATCTAAGAAATAGCTACAGTTGTAAATGTCAAAATGGATTCAGAGGAAA
ATATTGCGATATAAAATTTTCATATTGTGATGACATTAATCCTTGTAAAAATGACGGAATTTGCCAATCA
CTTCCGAATAATGACTACAAATGTGTTTGCTCAAAAGGATGGGAAGGCAAAGAATGTGACCAGAATATTG
ATGATTGTAAATATAATACTTGCAAACATGAAGCAAAATGTGTCGATTTACATAATGATTATAAATGTTT
ATGTAGACCGGGTTATGTGGGAAAGTATTGTGAACAGCCAGCATGGAAGCCGACATCAAAACCAGTATCA
CGAAGATATATTAATGAAAGCGCCGTAATGATACACAGTGGTTCTGAAAACGAAATTATTTCAGAATCTG
TTTGTGCTTACCATGAATGCTTGAATAATGGAATATGTGTAAATGGAGATCAAAGTAAAAATCAAAAATC
GTATTGTAGATGTAAACCAGGTTTCTCTGGTCATTTATGCCAGTATTTGAATAGTTTATATTTTCATAAA
AATTCCCATATTGAAATTACTCCACCATCAAGAGGATTCTTAATGCCAAAAGGGAATATATCTTTAAATT
TTCTGACAAATTCTACTTCAGGTCTATTACTTTATCAAGGATTCGATCAAACATATTTGGTAGTAAATCT
TTATCAAGGTCATGTGAGGATAAGTTATAACCTTGGTGATAAAGTTGTTGGCCCGGAAGGCTATTCAATG
GGCATGGTAAATGATAGCAAATTACAGAAGCTTCACATAGAAATAGTCGGTGAAAATCTGACAATGTATT
TAAATGGCCGAGTTCATTGTACATTGAAATCGAAATATATCAATTCTAATAGATATATGGCACTTGATAC
AGGAATTTTTATTGGTGGAGCTCCAAATAAAATACTGCAATCTGCAATGACAAAATATCATATTGACACT
GATTCAGAATTTATCGGTTGTATTGAATCGTTACTAATTAATCAAAAGAGAATAGATTTCTCGAAATATT
TATCTAGATCAATTAATGTAAAACCGGGATGTGGAGATATATTGCGGGTAGAATTGGCCGGGCCCGGTAC
CCAATTCGCCCTATAGTGAGTCGTATTACTTCCACATAACCCCTTGGGGCCTCTAAACGGGTCTTGAGGG
GTTTTTTGAGGATCCCCTATAGTGAGTCGTATTACATGGTCATAGCTGTTTCCTGGCAGCTCTGGCCCGT
GTCTCAAAATCTCTGATGTTACATTGCACAAGATAAAAATATATCATCATGAACAATAAAACTGTCTGCT
TACATAAACAGTAATACAAGGGGTGTTATGAGCCATATTCAACGGGAAACGTCGAGGCCGCGATTAAATT
CCAACATGGATGCTGATTTATATGGGTATAAATGGGCTCGCGATAATGTCGGGCAATCAGGTGCGACAAT
CTATCGCTTGTATGGGAAGCCCGATGCGCCAGAGTTGTTTCTGAAACATGGCAAAGGTAGCGTTGCCAAT
GATGTTACAGATGAGATGGTCAGACTAAACTGGCTGACGGAATTTATGCCTCTTCCGACCATCAAGCATT
TTATCCGTACTCCTGATGATGCATGGTTACTCACCACTGCGATCCCCGGAAAAACAGCATTCCAGGTATT
AGAAGAATATCCTGATTCAGGTGAAAATATTGTTGATGCGCTGGCAGTGTTCCTGCGCCGGTTGCATTCG
ATTCCTGTTTGTAATTGTCCTTTTAACAGCGATCGCGTATTTCGTCTCGCTCAGGCGCAATCACGAATGA
ATAACGGTTTGGTTGATGCGAGTGATTTTGATGACGAGCGTAATGGCTGGCCTGTTGAACAAGTCTGGAA
AGAAATGCATAAACTTTTGCCATTCTCACCGGATTCAGTCGTCACTCATGGTGATTTCTCACTTGATAAC
CTTATTTTTGACGAGGGGAAATTAATAGGTTGTATTGATGTTGGACGAGTCGGAATCGCAGACCGATACC
AGGATCTTGCCATCCTATGGAACTGCCTCGGTGAGTTTTCTCCTTCATTACAGAAACGGCTTTTTCAAAA
ATATGGTATTGATAATCCTGATATGAATAAATTGCAGTTTCATTTGATGCTCGATGAGTTTTTCTAATCA
GAATTGGTTAATTGGTTGTAACACTGGCAGAGCATTACGCTGACTTGACGGGACGGCGCAAGCTCATGAC
CAAAATCCCTTAACGTGAGTTACGCGTCGTTCCACTGAGCGTCAGACCCCGTAGAAAAGATCAAAGGATC
TTCTTGAGATCCTTTTTTTCTGCGCGTAATCTGCTGCTTGCAAACAAAAAAACCACCGCTACCAGCGGTG
GTTTGTTTGCCGGATCAAGAGCTACCAACTCTTTTTCCGAAGGTAACTGGCTTCAGCAGAGCGCAGATAC
CAAATACTGTTCTTCTAGTGTAGCCGTAGTTAGGCCACCACTTCAAGAACTCTGTAGCACCGCCTACATA
CCTCGCTCTGCTAATCCTGTTACCAGTGGCTGCTGCCAGTGGCGATAAGTCGTGTCTTACCGGGTTGGAC
TCAAGACGATAGTTACCGGATAAGGCGCAGCGGTCGGGCTGAACGGGGGGTTCGTGCACACAGCCCAGCT
TGGAGCGAACGACCTACACCGAACTGAGATACCTACAGCGTGAGCTATGAGAAAGCGCCACGCTTCCCGA
AGGGAGAAAGGCGGACAGGTATCCGGTAAGCGGCAGGGTCGGAACAGGAGAGCGCACGAGGGAGCTTCCA
GGGGGAAACGCCTGGTATCTTTATAGTCCTGTCGGGTTTCGCCACCTCTGACTTGAGCGTCGATTTTTGT
GATGCTCGTCAGGGGGGCGGAGCCTATGGAAAAACGCCAGCAACGCGGCCTTTTTACGGTTCCTGGCCTT
TTGCTGGCCTTTTGCTCACATGTTCTTTCCTGCGTTATCCCCTGATTCTGTGGATAACCGTATTACCGCC
TTTGAGTGAGCTGATACCGCTCGCCGCAGCCGAACGACCGAGCGCAGCGAGTCAGTGAGCGAGGAAGCGG
AAGAGCGCCCAATACGCAAACCGCCTCTCCCCGCGCGTTGGCCGATTCATTAATGCAGCTGGCACGACAG
GTTTCCCGACTGGAAAGCGGGCAGTGAGCGCAACGCAATTAATACGCGTACCGCTAGCCAGGAAGAGTTT
GTAGAAACGCAAAAAGGCCATCCGTCAGGATGGCCTTCTGCTTAGTTTGATGCCTGGCAGTTTATGGCGG
GCGTCCTGCCCGCCACCCTCCGGGCCGTTGCTTCACAACGTTCAAATCCGCTCCCGGCGGATTTGTCCTA
CTCAGGAGAGCGTTCACCGACAAACAACAGATAAAACGAAAGGCCCAGTCTTCCGACTGAGCCTTTCGTT
TTATTTGATGCCTGGCAGTTCCCTACTCTCGCGTTAACGCTAGCATGGATGTTTTCCCAGTCACGACGTT
