>Addgene plasmid #107624 | Gsp_slit-1 | depositor partial sequence | sequence record 202980 | Insert Sequence
CAATATATCTCCACATCCCGGTTTTACATTAATTGATCTAGATAAATATTTCGAGAAATCTATTCTCTTT
TGATTAATTAGTAACGATTCAATACAACCGATAAATTCTGAATCAGTGTCAATATGATATTTTGTCATTG
CAGATTGCAGTATTTTATTTGGAGCTCCACCAATAAAAATTCCTGTATCAAGTGCCATATATCTATTAGA
ATTGATATATTTCGATTTCAATGTACAATGAACTCGGCCATTTAAATACATTGTCAGATTTTCACCGACT
ATTTCTATGTGAAGCTTCTGTAATTTGCTATCATTTACCATGCCCATTGAATAGCCTTCCGGGCCAACAA
CTTTATCACCAAGGTTATAACTTATCCTCACATGACCTTGATAAAGATTTACTACCAAATATGTTTGATC
GAATCCTTGATAAAGTAATAGACCTGAAGTAGAATTTGTCAGAAAATTTAAAGATATATTCCCTTTTGGC
ATTAAGAATCCTCTTGATGGTGGAGTAATTTCAATATGGGAATTTTTATGAAAATATAAACTATTCAAAT
ACTGGCATAAATGACCAGAGAAACCTGGTTTACATCTACAATACGATTTTTGATTTTTACTTTGATCTCC
ATTTACACATATTCCATTATTCAAGCATTCATGGTAAGCACAAACAGATTCTGAAATAATTTCGTTTTCA
GAACCACTGTGTATCATTACGGCGCTTTCATTAATATATCTTCGTGATACTGGTTTTGATGTCGGCTTCC
ATGCTGGCTGTTCACAATACTTTCCCACATAACCCGGTCTACATAAACATTTATAATCATTATGTAAATC
GACACATTTTGCTTCATGTTTGCAAGTATTATATTTACAATCATCAATATTCTGGTTACATTCTTTGCCT
TCCCATCCTTTTGAGCAAACACATTTGTAGTCATTATTCGGAAGTGATTGGCAAATTCCGTCATTTTTAC
AAGGATTAATGTCATCACAATATGAAAATTTTATATCGCAATATTTTCCTCTGAATCCATTTTGACATTT
ACAACTGTAGCTATTTCTTAGATCAACGCATTCTCCATTAATACATTGATGAGCCACGCAATCATCAATA
TTTAATGTACATTTAGGACCACGAAACCCAAGTGGACAAACACATTCATAATTTCCAAAATTATCAATAT
TTTTGCAAATTCCACCGTTTCGACACGGTTGCCCAAAACAGGCATTTATTTTATTTTCACAATTTTTTCC
ATGAAAAGGATACTGACAATCGCATTGGTAATTATGATGAGTGATCAATGAACATTTTCCATTATGTTTA
CAAGGCCGTTTCATGCATCCGTCACATTTTGCTGTAATGTAGGCATCTTCTGTTTCTTCGGAACAAATGA
AATCAGTTGGTTTTGAATGAAAAATTGATTTCAATTTCATTTTTTCCGGACTTGCACACAATGATATTCC
ATTATCAAGAAATTTGTCATGGAAGAATTGATTAAGCCATTTGATATTACAATCACAATGAAATGGATTT
TGTCCAAGAGCAATATTATTTAAATTGTTCAAATCATTGAAAGCTTGAAAGGGAATTGTTGAGACATCGT
TGCTTTGCAGTATTAATACTTTTAGATTCTTTAAGTCCTTGAAAGCATCCTGATGAATACATTGCAATTT
ATTAAAACTAAGGACTAGTGTTTCCAAATTTTTCAGTGGTGTCAACACATTCTTATTGAGTTCCGTTATG
CCATTGTAACTTAGCACTAGAGTTTTTAGAAAAACTAAATTTTTAAATGATGTTTCATTAAGAGTTTTGA
GATCATTTCTGTCCAGATATAGTTCAGTTGTATCTAATGGTATTTCATGAGGAATTTCTTTCAATTGCAT
ATCACTACAATCCACTTTTGTAATTTCGCATTTACATTTCAATGGACATTTTTTGATTTGTTTACATTCA
TCACTTCCGATTGAACAACACGCTTCAGCAGAACTAATTTCACTGCAAGATTCAGACGATTGATCAATTG
AAGCATTTCCATCGCAAAGAAAATATTTTTCATCTAAATGCGTAATTGGTGTTCCTTTTAATAAACTTGG
AGACTGACAAGTTGGCAGTCGATGATTTCCAAGAGTGCTGTGGTGATTTCTAGACCATTCAGACATCCAT
TTCATATTACAGTTACAGTGGAATGGATTTCTATTGAGCATTAAATATTTTAAATTGAGATTGTTTTTGA
ATGAATCCACCACTATACAGTTTATTTCATTGTCACTCAGTTGCAAAGTTCGTAAATCATTCAGATTTTT
GAAAGTTTCATTGTTGATACATTTCAGTTTGTTTGAATTCAAATGTATTTCTGTTAATTTTGTGCTTCTG
GAAAACACATCGGCATCAAGTTTCTCAATTTGATTGAATGACATATCCAATTTCATTAGATTCGGTGCTT
CGTGAACTGAATATATCGGTGTTAATTTGTTCAGATTATTATGTGACATGATCAATGTTTTAGTTGATGG
GAAAATGCTTGAAGGAAGAGCGTTCAAACCAGTATTTGAACAATTCACAATATCTGATGTACAAGTGCAT
TTTAATGGACAACTAACTTTTGGAACGCACTCTTCATTGTGCGTTTCGTATTTCGAATCGAATTCGTTGT
TACATTGAAAACTGTATGTTTGCAATGATCTCAATGCTAGGCCCTGCATATTTCTCGGGTAGTGACATGA
AGCAATTGGTTCATTATTTTCTTTACCTTTTATATAATCTACAATCCATGCAAGTCTGCAGTCACAATTT
AAAGGATTATTTACAATATATAAAAATCTAAGTTTAATCAATGGATTGAATGTTTCTCTTTTCAAGGTCG
TCAATTTGTTTTCTGATAGATGTAGTATATGAAGCTTTTTCACACCCTCGAAAGCATCAGCTGGTAAACA
TTCAATCTCATTGCCGTGTAGAAATAGAAACATAAGTGATGACAGTCCACTGAAAGCATTTTTTCTGATG
GTTTTCAATTTGTTTGCATTAAGATAGAGTGATGTCAATTGCTGTAATCCAAGGAATGCGCCGGGTTCAA
TGTCGACCATTCCATTCCCGGTCAAATTTATTTTCTTTAAGGTTTTATATTTAGACAAATAGCCTTGCTG
GAGAATTGTGATATTATTATCACTGAGATCTAATTCAACAACATTTACTGGTAGATCTTGAGGAATATTT
GAAAGTTGTTTACCAACACATTTGACAATTCCATCATTAGAACAGTTGCATTGTTTCGAACAAACCTTTT
TATTTTGCTGACAAATGTTTTCTAAATTCGTTTTATCTTCACTTGCACACTGGAATTCATATGGACTAAG
AGTGTATACAGGTATGTCGGATAATCTAAATGGTGCTGAACACACAACTGAAGGAACATCTGGTTTAAAT
ATATCTGGTCGATGTTTCATAAACCAATTGAGCCAGGCGAGGTGACAGTTGCAAGTCAATTTATTTTTCT
TTATTCTCAATTCTTTTAAATTTTTTAATTTCGATATTGATTCTGATATCCAAAAAATTTTGTTGCCTTC
TAGAAGTAAATATTTGAGCATAGTGAGTTTATTGAATGTGTTTTCATTGATACATTGTAATTGATTATCT
CGAAGATCTAATTTTTGTAATTTGCTGAGCTTGGAAAACAGTCCATCTGGTA
